>Addgene plasmid #173983 | pGL3-noSV40-humanEC1.45_p300peak1-2_del11 | addgene full sequence | sequence record 341713 | Addgene NGS Result
CATTCCGGTACTGTTGGTAAAGCCACCATGGAAGACGCCAAAAACATAAAGAAAGGCCCGGCGCCATTCT
ATCCGCTGGAAGATGGAACCGCTGGAGAGCAACTGCATAAGGCTATGAAGAGATACGCCCTGGTTCCTGG
AACAATTGCTTTTACAGATGCACATATCGAGGTGGACATCACTTACGCTGAGTACTTCGAAATGTCCGTT
CGGTTGGCAGAAGCTATGAAACGATATGGGCTGAATACAAATCACAGAATCGTCGTATGCAGTGAAAACT
CTCTTCAATTCTTTATGCCGGTGTTGGGCGCGTTATTTATCGGAGTTGCAGTTGCGCCCGCGAACGACAT
TTATAATGAACGTGAATTGCTCAACAGTATGGGCATTTCGCAGCCTACCGTGGTGTTCGTTTCCAAAAAG
GGGTTGCAAAAAATTTTGAACGTGCAAAAAAAGCTCCCAATCATCCAAAAAATTATTATCATGGATTCTA
AAACGGATTACCAGGGATTTCAGTCGATGTACACGTTCGTCACATCTCATCTACCTCCCGGTTTTAATGA
ATACGATTTTGTGCCAGAGTCCTTCGATAGGGACAAGACAATTGCACTGATCATGAACTCCTCTGGATCT
ACTGGTCTGCCTAAAGGTGTCGCTCTGCCTCATAGAACTGCCTGCGTGAGATTCTCGCATGCCAGAGATC
CTATTTTTGGCAATCAAATCATTCCGGATACTGCGATTTTAAGTGTTGTTCCATTCCATCACGGTTTTGG
AATGTTTACTACACTCGGATATTTGATATGTGGATTTCGAGTCGTCTTAATGTATAGATTTGAAGAAGAG
CTGTTTCTGAGGAGCCTTCAGGATTACAAGATTCAAAGTGCGCTGCTGGTGCCAACCCTATTCTCCTTCT
TCGCCAAAAGCACTCTGATTGACAAATACGATTTATCTAATTTACACGAAATTGCTTCTGGTGGCGCTCC
CCTCTCTAAGGAAGTCGGGGAAGCGGTTGCCAAGAGGTTCCATCTGCCAGGTATCAGGCAAGGATATGGG
CTCACTGAGACTACATCAGCTATTCTGATTACACCCGAGGGGGATGATAAACCGGGCGCGGTCGGTAAAG
TTGTTCCATTTTTTGAAGCGAAGGTTGTGGATCTGGATACCGGGAAAACGCTGGGCGTTAATCAAAGAGG
CGAACTGTGTGTGAGAGGTCCTATGATTATGTCCGGTTATGTAAACAATCCGGAAGCGACCAACGCCTTG
ATTGACAAGGATGGATGGCTACATTCTGGAGACATAGCTTACTGGGACGAAGACGAACACTTCTTCATCG
TTGACCGCCTGAAGTCTCTGATTAAGTACAAAGGCTATCAGGTGGCTCCCGCTGAATTGGAATCCATCTT
GCTCCAACACCCCAACATCTTCGACGCAGGTGTCGCAGGTCTTCCCGACGATGACGCCGGTGAACTTCCC
GCCGCCGTTGTTGTTTTGGAGCACGGAAAGACGATGACGGAAAAAGAGATCGTGGATTACGTCGCCAGTC
AAGTAACAACCGCGAAAAAGTTGCGCGGAGGAGTTGTGTTTGTGGACGAAGTACCGAAAGGTCTTACCGG
AAAACTCGACGCAAGAAAAATCAGAGAGATCCTCATAAAGGCCAAGAAGGGCGGAAAGATCGCCGTGTAA
TTCTAGAGTCGGGGCGGCCGGCCGCTTCGAGCAGACATGATAAGATACATTGATGAGTTTGGACAAACCA
CAACTAGAATGCAGTGAAAAAAATGCTTTATTTGTGAAATTTGTGATGCTATTGCTTTATTTGTAACCAT
TATAAGCTGCAATAAACAAGTTAACAACAACAATTGCATTCATTTTATGTTTCAGGTTCAGGGGGAGGTG
TGGGAGGTTTTTTAAAGCAAGTAAAACCTCTACAAATGTGGTAAAATCGATAAGGATCTGGATCCGTCGA
CCGATGCCCTTGAGAGCCTTCAACCCAGTCAGCTCCTTCCGGTGGGCGCGGGGCATGACTATCGTCGCCG
CACTTATGACTGTCTTCTTTATCATGCAACTCGTAGGACAGGTGCCGGCAGCGCTCTTCCGCTTCCTCGC
TCACTGACTCGCTGCGCTCGGTCGTTCGGCTGCGGCGAGCGGTATCAGCTCACTCAAAGGCGGTAATACG
GTTATCCACAGAATCAGGGGATAACGCAGGAAAGAACATGTGAGCAAAAGGCCAGCAAAAGGCCAGGAAC
CGTAAAAAGGCCGCGTTGCTGGCGTTTTTCCATAGGCTCCGCCCCCCTGACGAGCATCACAAAAATCGAC
GCTCAAGTCAGAGGTGGCGAAACCCGACAGGACTATAAAGATACCAGGCGTTTCCCCCTGGAAGCTCCCT
CGTGCGCTCTCCTGTTCCGACCCTGCCGCTTACCGGATACCTGTCCGCCTTTCTCCCTTCGGGAAGCGTG
GCGCTTTCTCATAGCTCACGCTGTAGGTATCTCAGTTCGGTGTAGGTCGTTCGCTCCAAGCTGGGCTGTG
TGCACGAACCCCCCGTTCAGCCCGACCGCTGCGCCTTATCCGGTAACTATCGTCTTGAGTCCAACCCGGT
AAGACACGACTTATCGCCACTGGCAGCAGCCACTGGTAACAGGATTAGCAGAGCGAGGTATGTAGGCGGT
GCTACAGAGTTCTTGAAGTGGTGGCCTAACTACGGCTACACTAGAAGAACAGTATTTGGTATCTGCGCTC
TGCTGAAGCCAGTTACCTTCGGAAAAAGAGTTGGTAGCTCTTGATCCGGCAAACAAACCACCGCTGGTAG
CGGTGGTTTTTTTGTTTGCAAGCAGCAGATTACGCGCAGAAAAAAAGGATCTCAAGAAGATCCTTTGATC
TTTTCTACGGGGTCTGACGCTCAGTGGAACGAAAACTCACGTTAAGGGATTTTGGTCATGAGATTATCAA
AAAGGATCTTCACCTAGATCCTTTTAAATTAAAAATGAAGTTTTAAATCAATCTAAAGTATATATGAGTA
AACTTGGTCTGACAGTTACCAATGCTTAATCAGTGAGGCACCTATCTCAGCGATCTGTCTATTTCGTTCA
TCCATAGTTGCCTGACTCCCCGTCGTGTAGATAACTACGATACGGGAGGGCTTACCATCTGGCCCCAGTG
CTGCAATGATACCGCGAGACCCACGCTCACCGGCTCCAGATTTATCAGCAATAAACCAGCCAGCCGGAAG
GGCCGAGCGCAGAAGTGGTCCTGCAACTTTATCCGCCTCCATCCAGTCTATTAATTGTTGCCGGGAAGCT
AGAGTAAGTAGTTCGCCAGTTAATAGTTTGCGCAACGTTGTTGCCATTGCTACAGGCATCGTGGTGTCAC
GCTCGTCGTTTGGTATGGCTTCATTCAGCTCCGGTTCCCAACGATCAAGGCGAGTTACATGATCCCCCAT
GTTGTGCAAAAAAGCGGTTAGCTCCTTCGGTCCTCCGATCGTTGTCAGAAGTAAGTTGGCCGCAGTGTTA
TCACTCATGGTTATGGCAGCACTGCATAATTCTCTTACTGTCATGCCATCCGTAAGATGCTTTTCTGTGA
CTGGTGAGTACTCAACCAAGTCATTCTGAGAATAGTGTATGCGGCGACCGAGTTGCTCTTGCCCGGCGTC
AATACGGGATAATACCGCGCCACATAGCAGAACTTTAAAAGTGCTCATCATTGGAAAACGTTCTTCGGGG
CGAAAACTCTCAAGGATCTTACCGCTGTTGAGATCCAGTTCGATGTAACCCACTCGTGCACCCAACTGAT
CTTCAGCATCTTTTACTTTCACCAGCGTTTCTGGGTGAGCAAAAACAGGAAGGCAAAATGCCGCAAAAAA
GGGAATAAGGGCGACACGGAAATGTTGAATACTCATACTCTTCCTTTTTCAATATTATTGAAGCATTTAT
CAGGGTTATTGTCTCATGAGCGGATACATATTTGAATGTATTTAGAAAAATAAACAAATAGGGGTTCCGC
GCACATTTCCCCGAAAAGTGCCACCTG
[124 nt withheld, positions 4018-4141]
C
[91 nt withheld, positions 4143-4233]
A
[49 nt withheld, positions 4235-4283]
CCTTTGACGTTGGAGTCCACGTTCTTT
[37 nt withheld, positions 4311-4347]
ACCCTATCTCGGTCTATTCTTTTGATTTATAAGGGATTTTGCCGATTTCGGCCTATTGGTTAAAAAATGA
GCTGATTTAACAAAAATTTAACGCGAATTTTAACAAAATATTAACGCTTACAATTTGCCATTCGCCATTC
AGGCTGCGCAACTGTTGGGAAGGGCGATCGGTGCGGGCCTCTTCGCTATTACGCCAGCCCAAGCTACCAT
GATAAGTAAGTAATATTAAGGTACGGGAGGTACTTGGAGCGGCCGCAATAAAATATCTTTATTTTCATTA
CATCTGTGTGTTGGTTTTTTGTGTGAATCGATAGTACTAACATACGCTCTCCATCAAAACAAAACGAAAC
AAAACAAACTAGCAAAATAGGCTGTCCCCAGTGCAAGTGCAGGTGCCAGAACATTTCTCTATCGATAGGT
ACCGAGCTCTTATTTAAGCAGCTGAATTTGAGGTAATTAGTTACAGCTGCAATAGGTAAATTGACATTAA
ATAATATACTTGACGTTAGGCTTCTTTACTGTAACTCACTTCTGGATGGCATGTTGTTGTCTGTTTTTAC
CTTTCTCCTTCCCCCCCCCCCAGTTGATCTATTAGGAAATAGAGAACTATCTTCATTTCTGCTCCTTCTT
CCAGGCTTGAATCTACACAACAGGCCACTCCCCAAAATTCCTCTGCTTAATTTAGAGAGCAGGTTTCAGG
GATTCACCTGGGAACAACAGCAGCAGGCACCTGACTCATATTCCTGGCGGAGAGGAAGGGAGGCCATGTA
GCTGCTCTTCCGTGGACGCGGATGCTTCCTGCCTCATAGCCGGGTCGCCTCCGCGCTAACCCCGTTGAAC
CTTGCAACCAGCCCCTCTAGAGTGTGGAAGAAAGGAGCATCGACCCAGCCTCAGGTTTCACTTCTGTTCT
AGTTTATCTATCTAACTTAGACCACATGTCTGTGCTTTCAGAAAATTTTCCCATTTTTGAATCACTAACA
GTACCCTTTATTCTTACTACTGCCAGGGATTCACTATTTTTAAACAGCTTTATTGTCATTTCAGTAGGAT
TTGGGGAAGAAAAGGAAGCGAATACATGTGTTCAATCCGTCATGTTGACTTGAAACTGCTGTTTTAAACT
GCTCTCTTTCTACGTATTTGATTCCTTTTGCTCTACCCATCCCCATGTGCCTCTACTTGTCAAGTATTGG
GAGATTATATAGGTTTCTTGTGTTTGTTGTGGTGATCAAAGTTTCTTGGGGCAGCGCCCTCATTATCTGT
CAGGCCTGGCTTCTATGATTGAGAACAGGTGCAGCCAAGCCTTTGCTCTCCCTACCACTTCTGTCTGTCA
AATAGAAAGCAGGAGGGAGCTTTTCTGTGGGATCTTTCCTTTCCTCTCAATTCTCTTTGCTGGAGAGCTC
TCCAGGATATTGGCAAGGATCTGAATTTGTGGCGCTAGCAGAGAAGCCCGAGTGAGTAACCAACTGTCCC
CAATTGTATTAGCCTTTTAAATAAAGGATTCCCAGCAAACATTCAGAAGAAACCATATGCCTTCCAGGGA
TAGGCAGCTGGAAGAGAGGGAAGAGATTAATACAGAAAAAAGCTATAGGCCATCCCGATCCTATTCTTCA
GTTCCTTTATTGGAGGCATTAAGTTTTATTTTATTAACTTCTTTCTTGCCCTTCAAAAGTTGAGGGTGCT
CACTCCAGGGCTTGTGGATATCTGCCCCAGAGAACCTCAGTGCAAAGGTTTGAAATCACAGCTGGCTGTG
ATTAGAAGGATTGGGAGAGATCAGTGCTTGATTAACTCGAGAATGAATTCATTCCTCCTTACTCAGTGAA
CAGAATAACTCTACCTCAAGGTTTTTCTCATATAGCATTCACTTGATTTTGCCTTCTTTTCCAAGAAAGT
ATAGATTCGTTGGGGCAAGGAGATCTGCGATCTGCATCTCAATTAGTCAGCAACCATAGTCCCGCCCCTA
ACTCCGCCCATCCCGCCCCTAACTCCGCCCAGTTCCGCCCATTCTCCGCCCCATCGCTGACTAATTTTTT
TTATTTATGCAGAGGCCGAGGCCGCCTCGGCCTCTGAGCTATTCCAGAAGTAGTGAGGAGGCTTTTTTGG
AGGCCTAGGCTTTTGCAAAAAGCTTGG
Features (pLannotate 1.2.2; 12 found; start..end, strand, type, name):
     28..1680    +  CDS            luciferase: firefly luciferase; luc+; enhanced luc+ version of the luciferase gene
   1721..1842    -  polyA_signal   SV40 poly(A) signal: SV40 polyadenylation signal
   1865..1933    -  CDS            large T antigen (fragment): large T antigen from SV40 (simian virus 40)
   1955..2087    +  CDS            TcR (fragment): tetracycline efflux protein; tet; confers resistance to tetracycline
   2267..2855    -  rep_origin     ori: high-copy-number ColE1/pMB1/pBR322/pUC origin of replication
   3026..3886    -  CDS            AmpR: β-lactamase; bla; confers resistance to ampicillin, carbenicillin, and related antibiotics
   3887..3991    -  promoter       AmpR promoter: bla
   4018..4446    +  rep_origin     f1 ori (sequence partly withheld): f1 bacteriophage origin of replication; arrow indicates direction of (+) strand synthesis
   4478..4545    -  CDS            lacZα (fragment): LacZα fragment of β-galactosidase; lacZ fragment
   4604..4652    +  polyA_signal   poly(A) signal: synthetic polyadenylation signal
   4666..4757    +  misc_feature   pause site: RNA polymerase II transcriptional pause signal from the human α2 globin gene
   6270..6466    +  promoter       SV40 promoter: SV40 early promoter
