[The description below was written by a language model from this plasmid's Addgene catalogue record and pLannotate feature annotations shown in this document.]
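Description:
pGL3-noSV40-humanEC1.45_p300peak1-2_del11 is a firefly luciferase enhancer reporter plasmid built on the Promega pGL3-Promoter backbone and intended for testing the activity of a human regulatory element. It is propagated in E. coli as a high-copy plasmid using a ColE1/pUC-type origin of replication and is selected with ampicillin through the β-lactamase (AmpR) gene and its bla promoter. An f1 bacteriophage origin is also present, and the short annotated fragments of lacZα, tetracycline resistance and SV40 large T antigen appear to be backbone remnants rather than functional genes.

The reporter unit consists of the SV40 early promoter driving the luc+ version of firefly luciferase, terminated by the SV40 polyadenylation signal. Upstream of the cloning region sit a synthetic poly(A) signal and the human α2-globin RNA polymerase II pause site, which limit read-through transcription from the backbone and so reduce background signal. The 1458 bp human insert comprises p300 peak 1 and peak 2 from the SOX9 enhancer cluster EC1.45 and carries tiled deletion #11. It is not annotated in the feature table, but the unannotated interval between the pause site and the SV40 promoter is of a matching size, suggesting the enhancer lies directly upstream of the promoter. The "noSV40" in the name is not explained in the record, and both the catalogue fields and the annotation indicate that the SV40 promoter is present.

As one of what appears to be a tiled deletion series, the construct presumably serves to map which segments of the element are needed for enhancer activity, by comparing luciferase output with that of the intact element. The associated study concerns long-range SOX9 enhancers in human neural crest and craniofacial disease.
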