Addgene plasmid #173983: pGL3-noSV40-humanEC1.45_p300peak1-2_del11
Purpose: Firefly luciferase enhancer reporter plasmid.
Depositing lab: Joanna Wysocka. Depositing organization: Stanford University. Publication: Loss of Extreme Long-Range Enhancers in Human Neural Crest Drives a Craniofacial Disorder. Long HK, Osterwalder M, Welsh IC, Hansen K, Davies JOJ, Liu YE, Koska M, Adams AT, Aho R, Arora N, Ikeda K, Williams RM, Sauka-Spengler T, Porteus MH, Mohun T, Dickel DE, Swigut T, Hughes JR, Higgs DR, Visel A, Selleri L, Wysocka J. Cell Stem Cell. 2020 Nov 5;27(5):765-783.e14. doi: 10.1016/j.stem.2020.09.001. Epub 2020 Sep 28. PubMed 32991838.
Backbone
  Vector backbone: pGL3-Promoter, GenBank: U47298.2
  Backbone manufacturer: Promega
  Backbone size w/o insert (bp): 5016
  Vector type: Luciferase
Growth in bacteria
  Bacterial resistance: Ampicillin, 100 μg/mL
  Growth temperature: 37°C
  Growth strain: DH5alpha
  Copy number: High Copy
Gene/Insert
  Gene/Insert name: p300 peak 1 and peak 2 from SOX9 enhancer cluster EC1.45 with tiled deletion #11
  Species: H. sapiens (human)
  Insert size (bp): 1458
  Mutation: Tiled deletion #11
  Promoter: SV40 promoter
  Cloning method: Restriction Enzyme; 5′ cloning site unknown (unknown if destroyed)
  Sequencing primers: 5′ CGCTCTCCATCAAAACAAAACG; 3′ GAGTTAGGGGCGGGATGG
Terms and licenses: Academic/Nonprofit Terms; Industry Terms: Not Available to Industry
How to cite: pGL3-noSV40-humanEC1.45_p300peak1-2_del11 was a gift from Joanna Wysocka (Addgene plasmid # 173983 ; http://n2t.net/addgene:173983 ; RRID:Addgene_173983)
